Addgene plasmid #179384: pCDH-TfR-mApple
Purpose: Lentiviral vector for expression of Human Transferrin receptor-1 fused mApple
Depositing lab: Angus Johnston. Depositing organization: Monash University. Publication: Resolving subcellular pH with a quantitative fluorescent lifetime biosensor. Rennick JJ, Nowell CJ, Pouton CW, Johnston APR. Nat Commun. 2022 Oct 12;13(1):6023. doi: 10.1038/s41467-022-33348-z. PubMed 36224168.
Backbone
  Vector backbone: pCDH
  Backbone manufacturer: System Biosciences
  Backbone size w/o insert (bp): 7644
  Total vector size (bp): 10695
  Vector type: Mammalian Expression, Lentiviral
  Selectable markers: Puromycin
Growth in bacteria
  Bacterial resistance: Ampicillin, 100 μg/mL
  Growth temperature: 37°C
  Growth strain: NEB Stable
  Copy number: High Copy
Gene/Insert
  Gene/Insert name: Transferrin receptor 1 - mApple
  Species: H. sapiens (human), Synthetic
  Insert size (bp): 3039
  GenBank ID: 7037
  Entrez Gene: TFRC (a.k.a. CD71, IMD46, T9, TFR, TFR1, TR, TRFR, p90)
  Promoter: EF1
  Tag / fusion protein: mApple (C terminal on insert)
  Cloning method: Gibson Cloning
  Sequencing primers: 5′ caagctgtgaccggcg; 3′ gcttcggccagtaacgtta
Resource information
  A portion of this plasmid was derived from a plasmid made by: mApple and TfR DNA were obtained from mApple-Lysosomes-20 (RRID:Addgene_54921) and mCherry-TFR-20 (RRID:Addgene_55144) respectively, which were a gift from Michael Davidson.
Terms and licenses: Academic/Nonprofit Terms; Industry Terms: Not Available to Industry
Depositor comments: Please visit https://doi.org/10.1101/2022.04.13.488146 for bioRxiv preprint.
How to cite: pCDH-TfR-mApple was a gift from Angus Johnston (Addgene plasmid # 179384 ; http://n2t.net/addgene:179384 ; RRID:Addgene_179384)
