[The description below was written by a language model from this plasmid's Addgene catalogue record and pLannotate feature annotations shown in this document.]
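Description:
pCDH-TfR-mApple is a 10.7 kb lentiviral mammalian expression vector built on the pCDH backbone, carrying human transferrin receptor 1 (TFRC, also known as CD71) fused at its C terminus to the red fluorescent protein mApple. In bacteria it is maintained through a high-copy ColE1/pUC-type origin and an ampicillin resistance gene. An SV40 origin is also present in the backbone.

The transfer cassette has the layout of a third-generation HIV-1 vector. An RSV promoter drives a truncated 5' LTR, followed by the Ψ packaging signal with a short gag fragment, the Rev response element for Rev-dependent export of genomic RNA, and the cPPT/CTS. A truncated 3' LTR followed by an SV40 polyadenylation signal closes the viral genome. The internal promoter is the EF-1α core promoter joined to an HTLV-1 LTR segment, a composite arrangement that gives constitutive expression in many mammalian cell types.

This promoter transcribes a bicistronic message. The TFRC coding sequence is linked to mApple, and an EMCV IRES downstream of the fusion then allows translation of puromycin N-acetyltransferase, so transduced cells that survive puromycin selection should also express the fusion. A WPRE downstream enhances transcript stability and expression. The insert was assembled by Gibson cloning from existing TfR and mApple plasmids.

The stated purpose is lentiviral expression of the TfR-mApple fusion. The associated publication concerns a fluorescence-lifetime biosensor for measuring subcellular pH, which suggests the receptor is used to place mApple in the transferrin receptor's trafficking compartments. The record does not describe the experimental application in detail.
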