Features (pLannotate 1.2.2; 29 found; start..end, strand, type, name):
      6..232     +  promoter       RSV promoter: Rous sarcoma virus enhancer/promoter
    233..413     +  LTR            5' LTR (truncated): truncated 5' long terminal repeat (LTR) from HIV-1
    460..585     +  misc_feature   HIV-1 Ψ: packaging signal of human immunodeficiency virus type 1
    569..907     +  CDS            HIV-1 gag (fragment): gag protein from human immunodeficiency virus 1; gag
   1078..1311    +  misc_feature   RRE: The Rev response element (RRE) of HIV-1 allows for Rev-dependent mRNA export from the nucleus to the cytoplasm.
   1688..1788    +  CDS            Rev (fragment): human immunodeficiency virus 1 (HIV-1) Rev protein; rev; enhances nuclear export of unspliced and incompletely spliced viral mRNAs
   1807..1923    +  misc_feature   cPPT/CTS: central polypurine tract and central termination sequence of HIV-1
   1966..2177    +  promoter       EF-1α core promoter: core promoter for human elongation factor EF-1α
   2190..2458    +  LTR            5' LTR (truncated): truncated 5' long terminal repeat (LTR) from human T-cell leukemia virus (HTLV) type 1
   2486..2514    +  misc_feature   MCS (fragment): multiple cloning site
   2521..4800    +  CDS            TFRC (sequence partly withheld): TFR1_HUMAN - Experimental evidence at protein level: Swiss-Prot protein existence level 1. (Microbial infection) Acts as a receptor for new-world arenaviruses: Guanarito, Junin and Machupo virus. From Homo sapiens (Human).
   4849..5559    +  CDS            mApple: photostable monomeric derivative of DsRed (Shaner et al., 2008) mammalian codon-optimized
   5680..6142    +  misc_feature   IRES: internal ribosome entry site (IRES) of the encephalomyocarditis virus (EMCV)
   6168..6765    +  CDS            PuroR (fragment): puromycin N-acetyltransferase; pac from Streptomyces; confers resistance to puromycin
   6774..7362    +  misc_feature   WPRE: woodchuck hepatitis virus posttranscriptional regulatory element
   7357..7464    +  CDS            nef (fragment): NEF_SIVS4 - Experimental evidence at protein level: Swiss-Prot protein existence level 1. Interferes with TCR signaling from the cell membrane. Interacts with CD247/TCRZ (TCR zeta chain) and exert potent down- regulation of cell surface TCR/CD3 complexes. From Simian immunodeficiency virus (isolate F236/smH4) (SIV-sm) (Simian immunodeficiency virus sooty mangabey monkey).
   7489..7669    +  LTR            5' LTR (truncated): truncated 5' long terminal repeat (LTR) from HIV-1
   7741..7862    +  polyA_signal   SV40 poly(A) signal: SV40 polyadenylation signal
   7902..8037    +  rep_origin     SV40 ori: SV40 origin of replication
   8092..8114    -  protein_bind   lac operator (fragment): The lac repressor binds to the lac operator to inhibit transcription in E. coli. This inhibition can be relieved by adding lactose or isopropyl-β-D-thiogalactopyranoside (IPTG). lac repressor encoded by lacI
   8118..8148    -  promoter       lac promoter: promoter for the E. coli lac operon
   8163..8184    -  protein_bind   CAP binding site: CAP binding activates transcription in the presence of cAMP. E. coli catabolite activator protein
   8197..8289    -  CDS            lacI (fragment): lac repressor; lacI; The lac repressor binds to the lac operator to inhibit transcription in E. coli. This inhibition can be relieved by adding lactose or isopropyl-β-D-thiogalactopyranoside (IPTG).
   8472..9060    -  rep_origin     ori: high-copy-number ColE1/pMB1/pBR322/pUC origin of replication
   9231..10091   -  CDS            AmpR: β-lactamase; bla; confers resistance to ampicillin, carbenicillin, and related antibiotics
  10092..10196   -  promoter       AmpR promoter: bla
  10291..10326   +  CDS            rop (fragment): Rop protein, which maintains plasmids at low copy number; rop
  10428..10527   +  misc_feature   bom (fragment): basis of mobility region from pBR322
  10533..10687   -  CDS            lacZα (fragment): LacZα fragment of β-galactosidase; lacZ fragment
>Addgene plasmid #179384 | pCDH-TfR-mApple | addgene full sequence | sequence record 355333 | Addgene NGS Result
ACGCGTGTAGTCTTATGCAATACTCTTGTAGTCTTGCAACATGGTAACGATGAGTTAGCAACATGCCTTA
CAAGGAGAGAAAAAGCACCGTGCATGCCGATTGGTGGAAGTAAGGTGGTACGATCGTGCCTTATTAGGAA
GGCAACAGACGGGTCTGACATGGATTGGACGAACCACTGAATTGCCGCATTGCAGAGATATTGTATTTAA
GTGCCTAGCTCGATACATAAACGGGTCTCTCTGGTTAGACCAGATCTGAGCCTGGGAGCTCTCTGGCTAA
CTAGGGAACCCACTGCTTAAGCCTCAATAAAGCTTGCCTTGAGTGCTTCAAGTAGTGTGTGCCCGTCTGT
TGTGTGACTCTGGTAACTAGAGATCCCTCAGACCCTTTTAGTCAGTGTGGAAAATCTCTAGCAGTGGCGC
CCGAACAGGGACTTGAAAGCGAAAGGGAAACCAGAGGAGCTCTCTCGACGCAGGACTCGGCTTGCTGAAG
CGCGCACGGCAAGAGGCGAGGGGCGGCGACTGGTGAGTACGCCAAAAATTTTGACTAGCGGAGGCTAGAA
GGAGAGAGATGGGTGCGAGAGCGTCAGTATTAAGCGGGGGAGAATTAGATCGCGATGGGAAAAAATTCGG
TTAAGGCCAGGGGGAAAGAAAAAATATAAATTAAAACATATAGTATGGGCAAGCAGGGAGCTAGAACGAT
TCGCAGTTAATCCTGGCCTGTTAGAAACATCAGAAGGCTGTAGACAAATACTGGGACAGCTACAACCATC
CCTTCAGACAGGATCAGAAGAACTTAGATCATTATATAATACAGTAGCAACCCTCTATTGTGTGCATCAA
AGGATAGAGATAAAAGACACCAAGGAAGCTTTAGACAAGATAGAGGAAGAGCAAAACAAAAGTAAGACCA
CCGCACAGCAAGCGGCCACTGATCTTCAGACCTGGAGGAGGAGATATGAGGGACAATTGGAGAAGTGAAT
TATATAAATATAAAGTAGTAAAAATTGAACCATTAGGAGTAGCACCCACCAAGGCAAAGAGAAGAGTGGT
GCAGAGAGAAAAAAGAGCAGTGGGAATAGGAGCTTTGTTCCTTGGGTTCTTGGGAGCAGCAGGAAGCACT
ATGGGCGCAGCGTCAATGACGCTGACGGTACAGGCCAGACAATTATTGTCTGGTATAGTGCAGCAGCAGA
ACAATTTGCTGAGGGCTATTGAGGCGCAACAGCATCTGTTGCAACTCACAGTCTGGGGCATCAAGCAGCT
CCAGGCAAGAATCCTGGCTGTGGAAAGATACCTAAAGGATCAACAGCTCCTGGGGATTTGGGGTTGCTCT
GGAAAACTCATTTGCACCACTGCTGTGCCTTGGAATGCTAGTTGGAGTAATAAATCTCTGGAACAGATTT
GGAATCACACGACCTGGATGGAGTGGGACAGAGAAATTAACAATTACACAAGCTTAATACACTCCTTAAT
TGAAGAATCGCAAAACCAGCAAGAAAAGAATGAACAAGAATTATTGGAATTAGATAAATGGGCAAGTTTG
TGGAATTGGTTTAACATAACAAATTGGCTGTGGTATATAAAATTATTCATAATGATAGTAGGAGGCTTGG
TAGGTTTAAGAATAGTTTTTGCTGTACTTTCTATAGTGAATAGAGTTAGGCAGGGATATTCACCATTATC
GTTTCAGACCCACCTCCCAACCCCGAGGGGACCCGACAGGCCCGAAGGAATAGAAGAAGAAGGTGGAGAG
AGAGACAGAGACAGATCCATTCGATTAGTGAACGGATCTCGACGGTATCGGTTAACTTTTAAAAGAAAAG
GGGGGATTGGGGGGTACAGTGCAGGGGAAAGAATAGTAGACATAATAGCAACAGACATACAAACTAAAGA
ATTACAAAAACAAATTACAAAATTCAAAATTTTATCGATACTAGTGGATCTGCGATCGCTCCGGTGCCCG
TCAGTGGGCAGAGCGCACATCGCCCACAGTCCCCGAGAAGTTGGGGGGAGGGGTCGGCAATTGAACGGGT
GCCTAGAGAAGGTGGCGCGGGGTAAACTGGGAAAGTGATGTCGTGTACTGGCTCCGCCTTTTTCCCGAGG
GTGGGGGAGAACCGTATATAAGTGCAGTAGTCGCCGTGAACGTTCTTTTTCGCAACGGGTTTGCCGCCAG
AACACAGCTGAAGCTTCGAGGGGCTCGCATCTCTCCTTCACGCGCCCGCCGCCCTACCTGAGGCCGCCAT
CCACGCCGGTTGAGTCGCGTTCTGCCGCCTCCCGCCTGTGGTGCCTCCTGAACTGCGTCCGCCGTCTAGG
TAAGTTTAAAGCTCAGGTCGAGACCGGGCCTTTGTCCGGCGCTCCCTTGGAGCCTACCTAGACTCAGCCG
GCTCTCCACGCTTTGCCTGACCCTGCTTGCTCAACTCTACGTCTTTGTTTCGTTTTCTGTTCTGCGCCGT
TACAGATCCAAGCTGTGACCGGCGCCTACTCTAGAGCTAGCGCTACCGGACTCAGATCTCGAGCGCCACC
ATGATGGATCAAGCTAGATCAGCATTCTCTAACTTGTTTGGTGGAGAACCATTGTCATATACCCGGTTCA
GCCTGGCTCGGCAAGTAGATGGCGATAACAGTCATGTGGAGATGAAACTTGCTGTAGATGAAGAAGAAAA
TGCTGACAATAACACAAAGGCCAATGTCACAAAACCAAAAAGGTGTAGTGGAAGTATCTGCTATGGGACT
ATTGCTGTGATCGTCTTTTTCTTGATTGGATTTATGATTGGCTACTTGGGCTATTGTAAAGGGGTAGAAC
CAAAAACTGAGTGTGAGAGACTGGCAGGAACCGAGTCTCCAGTGAGGGAGGAGCCAGGAGAGGACTTCCC
TGCAGCACGTCGCTTATATTGGGATGACCTGAAGAGAAAGTTGTCGGAGAAACTGGACAGCACAGACTTC
ACCAGCACCATCAAGCTGCTGAATGAAAATTCATATGTCCCTCGTGAGGCTGGATCTCAAAAAGATGAAA
ATCTTGCGTTGTATGTTGAAAATCAATTTCGTGAATTTAAACTCAGCAAAGTCTGGCGTGATCAACATTT
TGTTAAGATTCAGGTCAAAGACAGCGCTCAAAACTCGGTGATCATAGTTGATAAGAACGGTAGACTTGTT
TACCTGGTGGAGAATCCTGGGGGTTATGTGGCGTATAGTAAGGCTGCAACAGTTACTGGTAAACTGGTCC
ATGCTAATTTTGGTACTAAAAAAGATTTTGAGGATTTATACACTCCTGTGAATGGATCTATAGTGATTGT
CAGAGCAGGGAAAATCACCTTTGCAGAAAAGGTTGCAAATGCTGAAAGCTTAAATGCAATTGGTGTGTTG
ATATACATGGACCAGACTAAATTTCCCATTGTTAACGCAGAACTTTCATTCTTTGGACATGCTCATCTGG
GGACAGGTGACCCTTACACACCTGGATTCCCTTCCTTCAACCACACTCAGTTTCCACCATCTCGGTCATC
AGGATTGCCTAATATACCTGTCCAGACAATCTCCAGAGCTGCTGCAGAAAAGCTGTTTGGGAATATGGAA
GGAGACTGTCCCTCTGACTGGAAAACAGACTCTACATGTAGGATGGTAACCTCAGAAAGCAAGAATGTGA
AGCTCACTGTGAGCAATGTGCTGAAAGAGATAAAAATTCTTAACATCTTTGGAGTTATTAAAGGCTTTGT
AGAACCAGATCACTATGTTGTAGTTGGGGCCCAGAGAGATGCATGGGGCCCTGGAGCTGCAAAATCCGGT
GTAGGCACAGCTCTCCTATTGAAACTTGCCCAGATGTTCTCAGATATGGTCTTAAAAGATGGGTTTCAGC
CCAGCAGAAGCATTATCTTTGCCAGTTGGAGTGCTGGAGACTTTGGATCGGTTGGTGCCACTGAATGGCT
AGAGGGATACCTTTCGTCCCTGCATTTAAAGGCTTTCACTTATATTAATCTGGATAAAGCGGTTCTTGGT
ACCAGCAACTTCAAGGTTTCTGCCAGCCCACTGTTGTATACGCTTATTGAGAAAACAATGCAAAATGTGA
AGCATCCGGTTACTGGGCAATTTCTATATCAGGACAGCAACTGGGCCAGCAAAGTTGAGAAACTCACTTT
AGACAATGCTGCTTTCCCTTTCCTTGCATATTCTGGAATCCCAGCAGTTTCTTTCTGTTTTTGCGAGGAC
ACAGATTATCCTTATTTGGGTACCACCATGGACACCTATAAGGAACTGATTGAGAGGATTCCTGAGTTGA
ACAAAGTGGCACGAGCAGCTGCAGAGGTCGCTGGTCAGTTCGTGATTAAACTAACCCATGATGTTGAATT
GAAC
[444 nt withheld, positions 4345-4788]
GACAATGAGTTTTCAGAATTCGGCTCCACCGGCTCCACCGGCTCCACCGGCGCGGATCCAATGGTGAGCA
AGGGCGAGGAGAATAACATGGCCATCATCAAGGAGTTCATGCGCTTCAAGGTGCACATGGAGGGCTCCGT
GAACGGCCACGAGTTCGAGATCGAGGGCGAGGGCGAGGGCCGCCCCTACGAGGCCTTTCAGACCGCTAAG
CTGAAGGTGACCAAGGGTGGCCCCCTGCCCTTCGCCTGGGACATCCTGTCCCCTCAGTTCATGTACGGCT
CCAAGGTCTACATTAAGCACCCAGCCGACATCCCCGACTACTTCAAGCTGTCCTTCCCCGAGGGCTTCAG
GTGGGAGCGCGTGATGAACTTCGAGGACGGCGGCATTATTCACGTTAACCAGGACTCCTCCCTGCAGGAC
GGCGTGTTCATCTACAAGGTGAAGCTGCGCGGCACCAACTTCCCCTCCGACGGCCCCGTAATGCAGAAGA
AGACCATGGGCTGGGAGGCCTCCGAGGAGCGGATGTACCCCGAGGACGGCGCCCTGAAGAGCGAGATCAA
GAAGAGGCTGAAGCTGAAGGACGGCGGCCACTACGCCGCCGAGGTCAAGACCACCTACAAGGCCAAGAAG
CCCGTGCAGCTGCCCGGCGCCTACATCGTCGACATCAAGTTGGACATCGTGTCCCACAACGAGGACTACA
CCATCGTGGAACAGTACGAACGCGCCGAGGGCCGCCACTCCACCGGCGGCATGGACGAGCTGTACAAGTA
AGCGGCCGCGCCCCTCTCCCTCCCCCCCCCCTAACGTTACTGGCCGAAGCCGCTTGGAATAAGGCCGGTG
TGCGTTTGTCTATATGTTATTTTCCACCATATTGCCGTCTTTTGGCAATGTGAGGGCCCGGAAACCTGGC
CCTGTCTTCTTGACGAGCATTCCTAGGGGTCTTTCCCCTCTCGCCAAAGGAATGCAAGGTCTGTTGAATG
TCGTGAAGGAAGCAGTTCCTCTGGAAGCTTCTTGAAGACAAACAACGTCTGTAGCGACCCTTTGCAGGCA
GCGGAACCCCCCACCTGGCGACAGGTGCCTCTGCGGCCAAAAGCCACGTGTATAAGATACACCTGCAAAG
GCGGCACAACCCCAGTGCCACGTTGTGAGTTGGATAGTTGTGGAAAGAGTCAAATGGCTCTCCTCAAGCG
TATTCAACAAGGGGCTGAAGGATGCCCAGAAGGTACCCCATTGTATGGGATCTGATCTGGGGCCTCGGTG
CACATGCTTTACATGTGTTTAGTCGAGGTTAAAAAAACGTCTAGGCCCCCCGAACCACGGGGACGTGGTT
TTCCTTTGAAAAACACGATGATAATATGGCCACAACCATGGCGTCCGGAATGACCGAGTACAAGCCCACG
GTGCGCCTCGCCACCCGCGACGACGTCCCCAGGGCCGTACGCACCCTCGCCGCCGCGTTCGCCGACTACC
CCGCCACGCGCCACACCGTCGATCCGGACCGCCACATCGAGCGGGTCACCGAGCTGCAAGAACTCTTCCT
CACGCGCGTCGGGCTCGACATCGGCAAGGTGTGGGTCGCGGACGACGGCGCCGCGGTGGCGGTCTGGACC
ACGCCGGAGAGCGTCGAAGCGGGGGCGGTGTTCGCCGAGATCGGCCCGCGCATGGCCGAGTTGAGCGGTT
CCCGGCTGGCCGCGCAGCAACAGATGGAAGGCCTCCTGGCGCCGCACCGGCCCAAGGAGCCCGCGTGGTT
CCTGGCCACCGTCGGCGTCTCGCCCGACCACCAGGGCAAGGGTCTGGGCAGCGCCGTCGTGCTCCCCGGA
GTGGAGGCGGCCGAGCGCGCCGGGGTGCCCGCCTTCCTGGAGACCTCCGCGCCCCGCAACCTCCCCTTCT
ACGAGCGGCTCGGCTTCACCGTCACCGCCGACGTCGAGGTGCCCGAAGGACCGCGCACCTGGTGCATGAC
CCGCAAGCCCGGTGCCTAGGTCGACAATCAACCTCTGGATTACAAAATTTGTGAAAGATTGACTGGTATT
CTTAACTATGTTGCTCCTTTTACGCTATGTGGATACGCTGCTTTAATGCCTTTGTATCATGCTATTGCTT
CCCGTATGGCTTTCATTTTCTCCTCCTTGTATAAATCCTGGTTGCTGTCTCTTTATGAGGAGTTGTGGCC
CGTTGTCAGGCAACGTGGCGTGGTGTGCACTGTGTTTGCTGACGCAACCCCCACTGGTTGGGGCATTGCC
ACCACCTGTCAGCTCCTTTCCGGGACTTTCGCTTTCCCCCTCCCTATTGCCACGGCGGAACTCATCGCCG
CCTGCCTTGCCCGCTGCTGGACAGGGGCTCGGCTGTTGGGCACTGACAATTCCGTGGTGTTGTCGGGGAA
ATCATCGTCCTTTCCTTGGCTGCTCGCCTGTGTTGCCACCTGGATTCTGCGCGGGACGTCCTTCTGCTAC
GTCCCTTCGGCCCTCAATCCAGCGGACCTTCCTTCCCGCGGCCTGCTGCCGGCTCTGCGGCCTCTTCCGC
GTCTTCGCCTTCGCCCTCAGACGAGTCGGATCTCCCTTTGGGCCGCCTCCCCGCCTGGTACCTTTAAGAC
CAATGACTTACAAGGCAGCTGTAGATCTTAGCCACTTTTTAAAAGAAAAGGGGGGACTGGAAGGGCTAAT
TCACTCCCAACGAAGATAAGATCTGCTTTTTGCTTGTACTGGGTCTCTCTGGTTAGACCAGATCTGAGCC
TGGGAGCTCTCTGGCTAACTAGGGAACCCACTGCTTAAGCCTCAATAAAGCTTGCCTTGAGTGCTTCAAG
TAGTGTGTGCCCGTCTGTTGTGTGACTCTGGTAACTAGAGATCCCTCAGACCCTTTTAGTCAGTGTGGAA
AATCTCTAGCAGTAGTAGTTCATGTCATCTTATTATTCAGTATTTATAACTTGCAAAGAAATGAATATCA
GAGAGTGAGAGGAACTTGTTTATTGCAGCTTATAATGGTTACAAATAAAGCAATAGCATCACAAATTTCA
CAAATAAAGCATTTTTTTCACTGCATTCTAGTTGTGGTTTGTCCAAACTCATCAATGTATCTTATCATGT
CTGGCTCTAGCTATCCCGCCCCTAACTCCGCCCATCCCGCCCCTAACTCCGCCCAGTTCCGCCCATTCTC
CGCCCCATGGCTGACTAATTTTTTTTATTTATGCAGAGGCCGAGGCCGCCTCGGCCTCTGAGCTATTCCA
GAAGTAGTGAGGAGGCTTTTTTGGAGGCCTAGACTTTTGCAGAGACCAAATTCGTAATCATGTCATAGCT
GTTTCCTGTGTGAAATTGTTATCCGCTCACAATTCCACACAACATACGAGCCGGAAGCATAAAGTGTAAA
GCCTGGGGTGCCTAATGAGTGAGCTAACTCACATTAATTGCGTTGCGCTCACTGCCCGCTTTCCAGTCGG
GAAACCTGTCGTGCCAGCTGCATTAATGAATCGGCCAACGCGCGGGGAGAGGCGGTTTGCGTATTGGGCG
CTCTTCCGCTTCCTCGCTCACTGACTCGCTGCGCTCGGTCGTTCGGCTGCGGCGAGCGGTATCAGCTCAC
TCAAAGGCGGTAATACGGTTATCCACAGAATCAGGGGATAACGCAGGAAAGAACATGTGAGCAAAAGGCC
AGCAAAAGGCCAGGAACCGTAAAAAGGCCGCGTTGCTGGCGTTTTTCCATAGGCTCCGCCCCCCTGACGA
GCATCACAAAAATCGACGCTCAAGTCAGAGGTGGCGAAACCCGACAGGACTATAAAGATACCAGGCGTTT
CCCCCTGGAAGCTCCCTCGTGCGCTCTCCTGTTCCGACCCTGCCGCTTACCGGATACCTGTCCGCCTTTC
TCCCTTCGGGAAGCGTGGCGCTTTCTCATAGCTCACGCTGTAGGTATCTCAGTTCGGTGTAGGTCGTTCG
CTCCAAGCTGGGCTGTGTGCACGAACCCCCCGTTCAGCCCGACCGCTGCGCCTTATCCGGTAACTATCGT
CTTGAGTCCAACCCGGTAAGACACGACTTATCGCCACTGGCAGCAGCCACTGGTAACAGGATTAGCAGAG
CGAGGTATGTAGGCGGTGCTACAGAGTTCTTGAAGTGGTGGCCTAACTACGGCTACACTAGAAGAACAGT
ATTTGGTATCTGCGCTCTGCTGAAGCCAGTTACCTTCGGAAAAAGAGTTGGTAGCTCTTGATCCGGCAAA
CAAACCACCGCTGGTAGCGGTGGTTTTTTTGTTTGCAAGCAGCAGATTACGCGCAGAAAAAAAGGATCTC
AAGAAGATCCTTTGATCTTTTCTACGGGGTCTGACGCTCAGTGGAACGAAAACTCACGTTAAGGGATTTT
GGTCATGAGATTATCAAAAAGGATCTTCACCTAGATCCTTTTAAATTAAAAATGAAGTTTTAAATCAATC
TAAAGTATATATGAGTAAACTTGGTCTGACAGTTACCAATGCTTAATCAGTGAGGCACCTATCTCAGCGA
TCTGTCTATTTCGTTCATCCATAGTTGCCTGACTCCCCGTCGTGTAGATAACTACGATACGGGAGGGCTT
ACCATCTGGCCCCAGTGCTGCAATGATACCGCGAGACCCACGCTCACCGGCTCCAGATTTATCAGCAATA
AACCAGCCAGCCGGAAGGGCCGAGCGCAGAAGTGGTCCTGCAACTTTATCCGCCTCCATCCAGTCTATTA
ATTGTTGCCGGGAAGCTAGAGTAAGTAGTTCGCCAGTTAATAGTTTGCGCAACGTTGTTGCCATTGCTAC
AGGCATCGTGGTGTCACGCTCGTCGTTTGGTATGGCTTCATTCAGCTCCGGTTCCCAACGATCAAGGCGA
GTTACATGATCCCCCATGTTGTGCAAAAAAGCGGTTAGCTCCTTCGGTCCTCCGATCGTTGTCAGAAGTA
AGTTGGCCGCAGTGTTATCACTCATGGTTATGGCAGCACTGCATAATTCTCTTACTGTCATGCCATCCGT
AAGATGCTTTTCTGTGACTGGTGAGTACTCAACCAAGTCATTCTGAGAATAGTGTATGCGGCGACCGAGT
TGCTCTTGCCCGGCGTCAATACGGGATAATACCGCGCCACATAGCAGAACTTTAAAAGTGCTCATCATTG
GAAAACGTTCTTCGGGGCGAAAACTCTCAAGGATCTTACCGCTGTTGAGATCCAGTTCGATGTAACCCAC
TCGTGCACCCAACTGATCTTCAGCATCTTTTACTTTCACCAGCGTTTCTGGGTGAGCAAAAACAGGAAGG
CAAAATGCCGCAAAAAAGGGAATAAGGGCGACACGGAAATGTTGAATACTCATACTCTTCCTTTTTCAAT
ATTATTGAAGCATTTATCAGGGTTATTGTCTCATGAGCGGATACATATTTGAATGTATTTAGAAAAATAA
ACAAATAGGGGTTCCGCGCACATTTCCCCGAAAAGTGCCACCTGACGTCTAAGAAACCATTATTATCATG
ACATTAACCTATAAAAATAGGCGTATCACGAGGCCCTTTCGTCTCGCGCGTTTCGGTGATGACGGTGAAA
ACCTCTGACACATGCAGCTCCCGGAGACGGTCACAGCTTGTCTGTAAGCGGATGCCGGGAGCAGACAAGC
CCGTCAGGGCGCGTCAGCGGGTGTTGGCGGGTGTCGGGGCTGGCTTAACTATGCGGCATCAGAGCAGATT
GTACTGAGAGTGCACCATATGCGGTGTGAAATACCGCACAGATGCGTAAGGAGAAAATACCGCATCAGGC
GCCATTCGCCATTCAGGCTGCGCAACTGTTGGGAAGGGCGATCGGTGCGGGCCTCTTCGCTATTACGCCA
GCTGGCGAAAGGGGGATGTGCTGCAAGGCGATTAAGTTGGGTAACGCCAGGGTTTTCCCAGTCACGACGT
TGTAAAACGACGGCCAGTGCCAAGCTG
